>Addgene plasmid #84492 | pRK5-HA CASTOR1 ACT2 | addgene full sequence | sequence record 163556 | Addgene Assembled Sequence
TTCGAGCTCGCCCGACATTGATTATTGACTAGTTATTAATAGTAATCAATTACGGGGTCATTAGTTCATA
GCCCATATATGGAGTTCCGCGTTACATAACTTACGGTAAATGGCCCGCCTGGCTGACCGCCCAACGACCC
CCGCCCATTGACGTCAATAATGACGTATGTTCCCATAGTAACGCCAATAGGGACTTTCCATTGACGTCAA
TGGGTGGAGTATTTACGGTAAACTGCCCACTTGGCAGTACATCAAGTGTATCATATGCCAAGTACGCCCC
CTATTGACGTCAATGACGGTAAATGGCCCGCCTGGCATTATGCCCAGTACATGACCTTATGGGACTTTCC
TACTTGGCAGTACATCTACGTATTAGTCATCGCTATTACCATGGTGATGCGGTTTTGGCAGTACATCAAT
GGGCGTGGATAGCGGTTTGACTCACGGGGATTTCCAAGTCTCCACCCCATTGACGTCAATGGGAGTTTGT
TTTGGCACCAAAATCAACGGGACTTTCCAAAATGTCGTAACAACTCCGCCCCATTGACGCAAATGGGCGG
TAGGCGTGTACGGTGGGAGGTCTATATAAGCAGAGCTCGTTTAGTGAACCGTCAGATCGCCTGGAGACGC
CATCCACGCTGTTTTGACCTCCATAGAAGACACCGGGACCGATCCAGCCTCCGCGGCCGGGAACGGTGCA
TTGGAACGCGGATTCCCCGTGCCAAGAGTGACGTAAGTACCGCCTATAGAGTCTATAGGCCCACCCCCTT
GGCTTCGTTAGAACGCGGCTACAATTAATACATAACCTTATGTATCATACACATACGATTTAGGTGACAC
TATAGAATAACATCCACTTTGCCTTTCTCTCCACAGGTGTCCACTCCCAGGTCCAACTGCACCTCGGTTC
TATCGATTGAATTCCCGAACCGACAGTCGGTCTCTTCACCAAGGCCATTCGCGCCACCATGGGCTACCCC
TATGATGTGCCTGACTACGCAGATCTCAATGGTGGTGGTGGTGGGTCGACGGGGCCCAGCCCCACGGTGC
ATCCCATCCAGAGCCCACAGAACCGCTTCTGTGTCCTCACACTGGACCCTGAGACGCTTCCAGCCATCGC
CACCACCCTCATAGATGTCCTCTTCTACTCGCACAGCACCCCCAAGGAGGCAGCCTCTAGCAGTCCTGAA
CCCAGCTCCATCACGTTCTTTGCCTTCTCTCTCATCGAGGGTTATATCTCCATTGTCATGGATGCTGAAA
CACAGAAAAAGTTCCCCAGTGACCTCCTGCTGACCAGCTCCTCGGGGGAGCTGTGGAGGATGGTGCGCAT
CGGTGGACAGCCCCTGGGCTTTGATGAATGTGGCATCGTGGCACAGATTGCAGGTCCCCTGGCTGCCGCT
GACATCTCTGCCTACTACATCAGCACCTTCAACTTCGACCACGCCCTGGTGCCCGAGGACGGTATCGGCA
GCGTCATCGAGGTCCTCCAGCGGCGGCAGGAAGGCCTGGCTTCCTGAGCGGCCGCTAAGTAAGTAAGGAT
CCCCAGCTTGGCCGCCATGGCCCAACTTGTTTATTGCAGCTTATAATGGTTACAAATAAAGCAATAGCAT
CACAAATTTCACAAATAAAGCATTTTTTTCACTGCATTCTAGTTGTGGTTTGTCCAAACTCATCAATGTA
TCTTATCATGTCTGGATCGGGAATTAATTCGGCGCAGCACCATGGCCTGAAATAACCTCTGAAAGAGGAA
CTTGGTTAGGTACCTTCTGAGGCGGAAAGAACCAGCTGTGGAATGTGTGTCAGTTAGGGTGTGGAAAGTC
CCCAGGCTCCCCAGCAGGCAGAAGTATGCAAAGCATGCATCTCAATTAGTCAGCAACCAGGTGTGGAAAG
TCCCCAGGCTCCCCAGCAGGCAGAAGTATGCAAAGCATGCATCTCAATTAGTCAGCAACCATAGTCCCGC
CCCTAACTCCGCCCATCCCGCCCCTAACTCCGCCCAGTTCCGCCCATTCTCCGCCCCATGGCTGACTAAT
TTTTTTTATTTATGCAGAGGCCGAGGCCGCCTCGGCCTCTGAGCTATTCCAGAAGTAGTGAGGAGGCTTT
TTTGGAGGCCTAGGCTTTTGCAAAAAGCTGTTAACAGCTTGGCACTGGCCGTCGTTTTACAACGTCGTGA
CTGGGAAAACCCTGGCGTTACCCAACTTAATCGCCTTGCAGCACATCCCCCTTTCGCCAGCTGGCGTAAT
AGCGAAGAGGCCCGCACCGATCGCCCTTCCCAACAGTTGCGCAGCCTGAATGGCGAATGGCGCCTGATGC
GGTATTTTCTCCTTACGCATCTGTGCGGTATTTCACACCGCATA
[142 nt withheld, positions 2355-2496]
C
[141 nt withheld, positions 2498-2638]
CCTTTGACGTTGGAGTCCACGTTCTTT
[37 nt withheld, positions 2666-2702]
ACCCTATCTCGGGCTATTCTTTTGATTTATAAGGGATTTTGCCGATTTCGGCCTATTGGTTAAAAAATGA
GCTGATTTAACAAAAATTTAACGCGAATTTTAACAAAATATTAACGTTTACAATTTTATGGTGCACTCTC
AGTACAATCTGCTCTGATGCCGCATAGTTAAGCCAGCCCCGACACCCGCCAACACCCGCTGACGCGCCCT
GACGGGCTTGTCTGCTCCCGGCATCCGCTTACAGACAAGCTGTGACCGTCTCCGGGAGCTGCATGTGTCA
GAGGTTTTCACCGTCATCACCGAAACGCGCGAGACGAAAGGGCCTCGTGATACGCCTATTTTTATAGGTT
AATGTCATGATAATAATGGTTTCTTAGACGTCAGGTGGCACTTTTCGGGGAAATGTGCGCGGAACCCCTA
TTTGTTTATTTTTCTAAATACATTCAAATATGTATCCGCTCATGAGACAATAACCCTGATAAATGCTTCA
ATAATATTGAAAAAGGAAGAGTATGAGTATTCAACATTTCCGTGTCGCCCTTATTCCCTTTTTTGCGGCA
TTTTGCCTTCCTGTTTTTGCTCACCCAGAAACGCTGGTGAAAGTAAAAGATGCTGAAGATCAGTTGGGTG
CACGAGTGGGTTACATCGAACTGGATCTCAACAGCGGTAAGATCCTTGAGAGTTTTCGCCCCGAAGAACG
TTTTCCAATGATGAGCACTTTTAAAGTTCTGCTATGTGGCGCGGTATTATCCCGTATTGACGCCGGGCAA
GAGCAACTCGGTCGCCGCATACACTATTCTCAGAATGACTTGGTTGAGTACTCACCAGTCACAGAAAAGC
ATCTTACGGATGGCATGACAGTAAGAGAATTATGCAGTGCTGCCATAACCATGAGTGATAACACTGCGGC
CAACTTACTTCTGACAACGATCGGAGGACCGAAGGAGCTAACCGCTTTTTTGCACAACATGGGGGATCAT
GTAACTCGCCTTGATCGTTGGGAACCGGAGCTGAATGAAGCCATACCAAACGACGAGCGTGACACCACGA
TGCCTGTAGCAATGGCAACAACGTTGCGCAAACTATTAACTGGCGAACTACTTACTCTAGCTTCCCGGCA
ACAATTAATAGACTGGATGGAGGCGGATAAAGTTGCAGGACCACTTCTGCGCTCGGCCCTTCCGGCTGGC
TGGTTTATTGCTGATAAATCTGGAGCCGGTGAGCGTGGGTCTCGCGGTATCATTGCAGCACTGGGGCCAG
ATGGTAAGCCCTCCCGTATCGTAGTTATCTACACGACGGGGAGTCAGGCAACTATGGATGAACGAAATAG
ACAGATCGCTGAGATAGGTGCCTCACTGATTAAGCATTGGTAACTGTCAGACCAAGTTTACTCATATATA
CTTTAGATTGATTTAAAACTTCATTTTTAATTTAAAAGGATCTAGGTGAAGATCCTTTTTGATAATCTCA
TGACCAAAATCCCTTAACGTGAGTTTTCGTTCCACTGAGCGTCAGACCCCGTAGAAAAGATCAAAGGATC
TTCTTGAGATCCTTTTTTTCTGCGCGTAATCTGCTGCTTGCAAACAAAAAAACCACCGCTACCAGCGGTG
GTTTGTTTGCCGGATCAAGAGCTACCAACTCTTTTTCCGAAGGTAACTGGCTTCAGCAGAGCGCAGATAC
CAAATACTGTTCTTCTAGTGTAGCCGTAGTTAGGCCACCACTTCAAGAACTCTGTAGCACCGCCTACATA
CCTCGCTCTGCTAATCCTGTTACCAGTGGCTGCTGCCAGTGGCGATAAGTCGTGTCTTACCGGGTTGGAC
TCAAGACGATAGTTACCGGATAAGGCGCAGCGGTCGGGCTGAACGGGGGGTTCGTGCACACAGCCCAGCT
TGGAGCGAACGACCTACACCGAACTGAGATACCTACAGCGTGAGCTATGAGAAAGCGCCACGCTTCCCGA
AGGGAGAAAGGCGGACAGGTATCCGGTAAGCGGCAGGGTCGGAACAGGAGAGCGCACGAGGGAGCTTCCA
GGGGGAAACGCCTGGTATCTTTATAGTCCTGTCGGGTTTCGCCACCTCTGACTTGAGCGTCGATTTTTGT
GATGCTCGTCAGGGGGGCGGAGCCTATGGAAAAACGCCAGCAACGCGGCCTTTTTACGGTTCCTGGCCTT
TTGCTGGCCTTTTGCTCACATGTTCTTTCCTGCGTTATCCCCTGATTCTGTGGATAACCGTATTACCGCC
TTTGAGTGAGCTGATACCGCTCGCCGCAGCCGAACGACCGAGCGCAGCGAGTCAGTGAGCGAGGAAGCGG
AAGAGCGCCCAATACGCAAACCGCCTCTCCCCGCGCGTTGGCCGATTCATTAATGCAGCTGGCACGACAG
GTTTCCCGACTGGAAAGCGGGCAGTGAGCGCAACGCAATTAATGTGAGTTAGCTCACTCATTAGGCACCC
CAGGCTTTACACTTTATGCTTCCGGCTCGTATGTTGTGTGGAATTGTGAGCGGATAACAATTTCACACAG
GAAACAGCTATGACATGATTACGAATTAA
Features (pLannotate 1.2.2; 20 found; start..end, strand, type, name):
     14..393     +  enhancer       CMV enhancer: human cytomegalovirus immediate early enhancer
    394..597     +  promoter       CMV promoter: human cytomegalovirus (CMV) immediate early promoter
    733..776     +  intron         CMV intron (fragment): modified intron A from human cytomegalovirus
    828..846     +  promoter       SP6 promoter: promoter for bacteriophage SP6 RNA polymerase
    850..887     +  CDS            IgH signal sequence (fragment): signal sequence from the mouse immunoglobulin heavy chain variable region
   1032..1514    +  CDS            CASTOR1 (fragment): CAST1_HUMAN - Also known as GATSL3 From Homo sapiens (Human).
   1564..1698    +  polyA_signal   SV40 poly(A) signal: SV40 polyadenylation signal
   1767..2124    +  promoter       SV40 promoter: SV40 enhancer and early promoter
   2143..2297    +  CDS            lacZα (fragment): LacZα fragment of β-galactosidase; lacZ fragment
   2303..2354    -  misc_feature   bom (fragment): basis of mobility region from pBR322
   2373..2753    +  rep_origin     M13 ori (sequence partly withheld): M13 bacteriophage origin of replication; arrow indicates direction of (+) strand synthesis
   2829..2878    -  misc_feature   bom (fragment): basis of mobility region from pBR322
   2980..3015    -  CDS            rop (fragment): Rop protein, which maintains plasmids at low copy number; rop
   3110..3214    +  promoter       AmpR promoter: bla
   3215..4075    +  CDS            AmpR: β-lactamase; bla; confers resistance to ampicillin, carbenicillin, and related antibiotics
   4246..4834    +  rep_origin     ori: high-copy-number ColE1/pMB1/pBR322/pUC origin of replication
   5017..5109    +  CDS            lacI (fragment): lac repressor; lacI; The lac repressor binds to the lac operator to inhibit transcription in E. coli. This inhibition can be relieved by adding lactose or isopropyl-β-D-thiogalactopyranoside (IPTG).
   5122..5143    +  protein_bind   CAP binding site: CAP binding activates transcription in the presence of cAMP. E. coli catabolite activator protein
   5158..5188    +  promoter       lac promoter: promoter for the E. coli lac operon
   5196..5212    +  protein_bind   lac operator: The lac repressor binds to the lac operator to inhibit transcription in E. coli. This inhibition can be relieved by adding lactose or isopropyl-β-D-thiogalactopyranoside (IPTG). lac repressor encoded by lacI
