[The description below was written by a language model from this plasmid's Addgene catalogue record and pLannotate feature annotations shown in this document.]
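Description:
pRK5-HA CASTOR1 ACT2 is a mammalian expression plasmid of about 5.25 kb built on the pRK5 backbone, designed to overexpress a truncated form of human CASTOR1 (also known as GATSL3). It is propagated in E. coli using a high-copy ColE1/pUC-type origin and selected with ampicillin through the bla (β-lactamase) gene under its own promoter. The backbone also carries an M13 phage origin, which can support single-stranded DNA production. Short remnants of lacZα, lacI, rop, bom and lac promoter/operator sequences are also present; these appear to be cloning-history leftovers rather than functional parts of the expression unit.

The expression cassette is driven by the human cytomegalovirus immediate-early enhancer and promoter, followed by a fragment of CMV intron A and an SP6 promoter. The SP6 promoter can serve as a sequencing primer site or for in vitro transcription. The insert, cloned between SalI and NotI sites, encodes CASTOR1 from residue 169 to the C-terminus, described as the ACT2 domain. It is fused to an N-terminal HA epitope tag according to the catalogue entry, although the tag is not called as a separate feature in the automated annotation. A short fragment resembling an immunoglobulin heavy-chain signal sequence is annotated upstream of the insert, and the record does not say whether it has any function. Transcripts are terminated by an SV40 polyadenylation signal, and an SV40 enhancer/early promoter region lies downstream. No mammalian selection marker is annotated, so the plasmid appears suited to transient transfection. It was generated in work identifying the CASTOR proteins as arginine sensors for the mTORC1 pathway. The HA tag allows detection or immunoprecipitation of the isolated domain, for example in domain-mapping experiments.
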