Addgene plasmid #84492: pRK5-HA CASTOR1 ACT2
Purpose: overexpression of CASTOR1 ACT2 domain (aa 169-end)
Depositing lab: David Sabatini. Depositing organization: Whitehead Institute for Biomedical Research. Publication: The CASTOR Proteins Are Arginine Sensors for the mTORC1 Pathway. Chantranupong L, Scaria SM, Saxton RA, Gygi MP, Shen K, Wyant GA, Wang T, Harper JW, Gygi SP, Sabatini DM. Cell. 2016 Mar 24;165(1):153-64. doi: 10.1016/j.cell.2016.02.035. Epub 2016 Mar 10. PubMed 26972053.
Backbone
  Vector backbone: pRK5
  Vector type: Mammalian Expression
Growth in bacteria
  Bacterial resistance: Ampicillin, 100 μg/mL
  Growth temperature: 37°C
  Growth strain: DH5alpha
  Copy number: Unknown
Gene/Insert
  Gene/Insert name: CASTOR1 ACT2
  Species: H. sapiens (human)
  Mutation: 169-last amino acid
  Entrez Gene: GATSL3 (a.k.a. CASTOR1)
  Promoter: CMV
  Tag / fusion protein: HA (N terminal on insert)
  Cloning method: Restriction Enzyme; 5′ cloning site SalI (unknown if destroyed); 3′ cloning site NotI (unknown if destroyed)
  Sequencing primers: 5′ ATT TAG GTG ACA CTA TAG; 3′ TGT AAC CAT TAT AAG CTG
Terms and licenses: Academic/Nonprofit Terms; Industry Terms: Not Available to Industry
How to cite: pRK5-HA CASTOR1 ACT2 was a gift from David Sabatini (Addgene plasmid # 84492 ; http://n2t.net/addgene:84492 ; RRID:Addgene_84492)
