>Addgene plasmid #84492 | pRK5-HA CASTOR1 ACT2 | addgene partial sequence | sequence record 163553 | LNCX 5'-AGCTCGTTTAGTGAACCGTCAGATC-3'
TCCACGCTGTTTTGACCTCCATAGAAGACACCGGGACCGATCCAGCCTCCGCGGCCGGGAACGGTGCATT
GGAACGCGGATTCCCCGTGCCAAGAGTGACGTAAGTACCGCCTATAGAGTCTATAGGCCCACCCCCTTGG
CTTCGTTAGAACGCGGCTACAATTAATACATAACCTTATGTATCATACACATACGATTTAGGTGACACTA
TAGAATAACATCCACTTTGCCTTTCTCTCCACAGGTGTCCACTCCCAGGTCCAACTGCACCTCGGTTCTA
TCGATTGAATTCCCGAACCGACAGTCGGTCTCTTCACCAAGGCCATTCGCGCCACCATGGGCTACCCCTA
TGATGTGCCTGACTACGCAGATCTCAATGGTGGTGGTGGTGGGTCGACGGGGCCCAGCCCCACGGTGCAT
CCCATCCAGAGCCCACAGAACCGCTTCTGTGTCCTCACACTGGACCCTGAGACGCTTCCAGCCATCGCCA
CCACCCTCATAGATGTCCTCTTCTACTCGCACAGCACCCCCAAGGAGGCAGCCTCTAGCAGTCCTGAACC
CAGCTCCATCACGTTCTTTGCCTTCTCTCTCATCGAGGGTTATATCTCCATTGTCATGGATGCTGAAACA
CAGAAAAAGTTCCCCAGTGACCTCCTGCTGACCAGCTCCTCGGGGGAGCTGTGGAGGATGGTGCGCATCG
GTGGACAGCCCCTGGGCTTTGATGAATGTGGCATCGTGGCACAGATTGCAGGTCCCCTGGCTGCCGCTGA
CATCTCTGCCTACTACATCAGCACCTTCAACTTCGACCACGCCCTGGTGCCCGAGGACGGTATCGGCAGC
GTCATCGAGGTCCTCCAGCGGCGGCAGGAAGGCCTGGCTTCCTGAGCGGCCGCTAAGTAAGTAAGGATCC
CCAGCTTGGCCGCCATGGCCCAACTTGTTTATTGCAGCTTATAATGGTTACAAATAAAGCAATAGCATCA
CAAATTTCACAAATAAAGCATTTTTTTCACTGCATTCTAG
