>Addgene plasmid #84492 | pRK5-HA CASTOR1 ACT2 | addgene partial sequence | sequence record 163554 | SV40pA-R 5'-GAAATTTGTGATGCTATTGC-3'
AGCTGCATAACAAGTTGGGCCATGGCGGCCAAGCTGGGGATCCTTACTTACTTAGCGGCCGCTCAGGAAG
CCAGGCCTTCCTGCCGCCGCTGGAGGACCTCGATGACGCTGCCGATACCGTCCTCGGGCACCAGGGCGTG
GTCGAAGTTGAAGGTGCTGATGTAGTAGGCAGAGATGTCAGCGGCAGCCAGGGGACCTGCAATCTGTGCC
ACGATGCCACATTCATCAAAGCCCAGGGGCTGTCCACCGATGCGCACCATCCTCCACAGCTCCCCCGAGG
AGCTGGTCAGCAGGAGGTCACTGGGGAACTTTTTCTGTGTTTCAGCATCCATGACAATGGAGATATAACC
CTCGATGAGAGAGAAGGCAAAGAACGTGATGGAGCTGGGTTCAGGACTGCTAGAGGCTGCCTCCTTGGGG
GTGCTGTGCGAGTAGAAGAGGACATCTATGAGGGTGGTGGCGATGGCTGGAAGCGTCTCAGGGTCCAGTG
TGAGGACACAGAAGCGGTTCTGTGGGCTCTGGATGGGATGCACCGTGGGGCTGGGCCCCGTCGACCCACC
ACCACCACCATTGAGATCTGCGTAGTCAGGCACATCATAGGGGTAGCCCATGGTGGCGCGAATGGCCTTG
GTGAAGAGACCGACTGTCGGTTCGGGAATTCAATCGATAGAACCGAGGTGCAGTTGGACCTGGGAGTGGA
CACCTGTGGAGAGAAAGGCAAAGTGGATGTTATTCTATAGTGTCACCTAAATCGTATGTGTATGATACAT
AAGGTTATGTATTAATTGTAGCCGCGTTCTAACGAAGCCAAGGGGGTGGGCCTATAGACTCTATAGGCGG
TACTTACGTCACTCTTGGCACGGGGAATCCGCGTTCCAATGCACCGTTCCCGGCCGCGGAGGCTGGATCG
GTCCCGGTGTCTTCTATGGAGGTCAAAACAGCGTGGATGGCGTCTCCAGGCGATCTGACGGTTCACTAAA
CGAGCTCTGCTTATATAGACCTCCCACCGTACACGC
